>Addgene plasmid #190070 | 35S::GeNL/pCAMBIA1301 | addgene full sequence | sequence record 389537 | Addgene NGS Result
TAAACTGAAGGCGGGAAACGACAATCTGATCCAAGCTCAAGCTGCTCTAGCATTCGCCATTCAGGCTGCG
CAACTGTTGGGAAGGGCGATCGGTGCGGGCCTCTTCGCTATTACGCCAGCTGGCGAAAGGGGGATGTGCT
GCAAGGCGATTAAGTTGGGTAACGCCAGGGTTTTCCCAGTCACGACGTTGTAAAACGACGGCCAGTGCCA
AGCTTGCATGCCTGCAGGTCGACTCTAGATTAGCCTTTTCAATTTCAGAAAGAATGCTAACCCACAGATG
GTTAGAGAGGCTTACGCAGCAGGTCTCATCAAGACGATCTACCCGAGCAATAATCTCCAGGAAATCAAAT
ACCTTCCCAAGAAGGTTAAAGATGCAGTCAAAAGATTCAGGACTAACTGCATCAAGAACACAGAGAAAGA
TATATTTCTCAAGATCAGAAGTACTATTCCAGTATGGACGATTCAAGGCTTGCTTCACAAACCAAGGCAA
GTAATAGAGATTGGAGTCTCTAAAAAGGTAGTTCCCACTGAATCAAAGGCCATGGAGTCAAAGATTCAAA
TAGAGGACCTAACAGAACTCGCCGTAAAGACTGGCGAACAGTTCATACAGAGTCTCTTACGACTCAATGA
CAAGAAGAAAATCTTCGTCAACATGGTGGAGCACGACACACTTGTCTACTCCAAAAATATCAAAGATACA
GTCTCAGAAGACCAAAGGGCAATTGAGACTTTTCAACAAAGGGTAATATCCGGAAACCTCCTCGGATTCC
ATTGCCCAGCTATCTGTCACTTTATTGTGAAGATAGTGGAAAAGGAAGGTGGCTCCTACAAATGCCATCA
TTGCGATAAAGGAAAGGCCATCGTTGAAGATGCCTCTGCCGACAGTGGTCCCAAAGATGGACCCCCACCC
ACGAGGAGCATCGTGGAAAAAGAAGACGTTCCAACCACGTCTTCAAAGCAAGTGGATTGATGTGATATCT
CCACTGACGTAAGGGATGACGCACAATCCCACTATCCTTCGCAAGACCCTTCCTCTATATAAGGAAGTTC
ATTTCATTTGGAGAGAATACATCACAATCACACAAAACTAACAAAAGATCAAAAGCAAGTTCTTCACTGT
TGATAATGCATATGGTGTCCAAGGGCGAAGAGGACAACATGGCCAGCCTGCCTGCCACCCACGAGCTGCA
CATCTTCGGCAGCATCAACGGCGTGGACTTCGACATGGTGGGACAGGGCACCGGCAACCCCAACGACGGC
TACGAGGAACTGAACCTGAAGTCCACAAAGGGCGACCTGCAGTTCAGCCCCTGGATTCTGGTGCCCCACA
TCGGCTACGGCTTCCACCAGTACCTGCCCTACCCCGACGGCATGAGCCCTTTCCAGGCCGCTATGGTGGA
TGGCAGCGGCTACCAGGTGCACCGGACCATGCAGTTTGAGGACGGCGCCAGCCTGACCGTGAACTACCGG
TACACATACGAGGGCAGCCACATCAAGGGCGAGGCCCAAGTGAAGGGCACAGGCTTTCCAGCCGACGGCC
CCGTGATGACCAATAGCCTGACAGCCGCCGACTGGTGCAGAAGCAAGAAAACCTACCCCAATGACAAGAC
CATCATCAGCACCTTCAAGTGGTCCTACACCACCGGCAATGGCAAGCGGTACAGAAGCACCGCCCGGACC
ACCTACACCTTCGCCAAACCTATGGCCGCCAACTACCTGAAGAACCAGCCTATGTACGTGTTCCGCAAGA
CCGAGCTGAAGCACTCCAAGACAGAACTGAACTTCAAAGAGTGGCAGAAAGCCTTCACCGGGTTTGAAGA
TTTCGTTGGGGACTGGCGACAGACAGCCGGCTACAACCTGGACCAAGTCCTTGAACAGGGAGGTGTGTCC
AGTTTGTTTCAGAATCTCGGGGTGTCCGTAACTCCGATCCAAAGGATTGTCCTGAGCGGTGAAAATGGGC
TGAAGATCGACATCCATGTCATCATCCCGTATGAAGGTCTGAGCGGCGACCAAATGGGCCAGATCGAAAA
AATTTTTAAGGTGGTGTACCCTGTGGATGATCATCACTTTAAGGTGATCCTGCACTATGGCACACTGGTA
ATCGACGGGGTTACGCCGAACATGATCGACTATTTCGGACGGCCGTATGAAGGCATCGCCGTGTTCGACG
GCAAAAAGATCACTGTAACAGGGACCCTGTGGAACGGCAACAAAATTATCGACGAGCGCCTGATCAACCC
CGACGGCTCCCTGCTGTTCCGAGTAACCATCAACGGAGTGACCGGCTGGCGGCTGTGCGAACGCATTCTG
GCGTAAGAGCTCATATGAAGATGAAGATGAAATATTTGGTGTGTCAAATAAAAAGCTAGCTTGTGTGCTT
AAGTTTGTGTTTTTTTCTTGGCTTGTTGTGTTATGAATTTGTGGCTTTTTCTAATATTAAATGAATGTAA
GATCTCATTATAATGAATAAACAAATGTTTCTATAATCCATTGTGAATGTTTTGTTGGATCTCTTCGCAT
ATAACTACTGTATGTGCTATGGTATGGACTATGGAATATGATTAAAGATAAGACTAGATGGGCTCATAGA
GTAAAACGAGGCGAGGGACCTATAAACCTCCCTTCATCATGCTATTTCATGATCTATTTTATAAAATAAA
GATGTAGAAAAAAGTAAGCGTAATAACCGCAAAACAAATGATTTAAAACATGGCACATAATGAGGAGATT
AAGTTCGGTTTACGTTTATTTTAGTACTAATTGTAACGTGAGACTACGTATCGGGAATCGCCTAATTAAA
GCATTAATGCGAACCTGATTAGATTCACCGACCCTCCTATCGTGTCGACCTTTCTGTTTCTTAGAATTTT
TTGGTAGTCTATGTACTAATAATGTCAGCTTCGTATTTATTTCATAAGCAATTTGCATTTGCAATTTGTT
TTTTACTTTTATTTTTATTGTATTGTGGAATGTGGACTCGTACCAACATGAAGTTATATACCACCAAAAA
AATTACAGTTAGTCAAAAGATTCACGAGTGAGAGCTACTTATGATTGTCTTTTACGTATATGTCTAATTG
TCTATTTGCTCAATAATCTTTGTACTTTCTTTTGTCGTTGATAAAATCACAAAGTTCCAAAAGTAATCGA
ATGATTTGCTTTTAAGAAAAGAAGAGCTGAATAATTCAACATATATCTGTACACTAGTTTGAATTCGTAA
TCATGTCATAGCTGTTTCCTGTGTGAAATTGTTATCCGCTCACAATTCCACACAACATACGAGCCGGAAG
CATAAAGTGTAAAGCCTGGGGTGCCTAATGAGTGAGCTAACTCACATTAATTGCGTTGCGCTCACTGCCC
GCTTTCCAGTCGGGAAACCTGTCGTGCCAGCTGCATTAATGAATCGGCCAACGCGCGGGGAGAGGCGGTT
TGCGTATTGGCTAGAGCAGCTTGCCAACATGGTGGAGCACGACACTCTCGTCTACTCCAAGAATATCAAA
GATACAGTCTCAGAAGACCAAAGGGCTATTGAGACTTTTCAACAAAGGGTAATATCGGGAAACCTCCTCG
GATTCCATTGCCCAGCTATCTGTCACTTCATCAAAAGGACAGTAGAAAAGGAAGGTGGCACCTACAAATG
CCATCATTGCGATAAAGGAAAGGCTATCGTTCAAGATGCCTCTGCCGACAGTGGTCCCAAAGATGGACCC
CCACCCACGAGGAGCATCGTGGAAAAAGAAGACGTTCCAACCACGTCTTCAAAGCAAGTGGATTGATGTG
AACATGGTGGAGCACGACACTCTCGTCTACTCCAAGAATATCAAAGATACAGTCTCAGAAGACCAAAGGG
CTATTGAGACTTTTCAACAAAGGGTAATATCGGGAAACCTCCTCGGATTCCATTGCCCAGCTATCTGTCA
CTTCATCAAAAGGACAGTAGAAAAGGAAGGTGGCACCTACAAATGCCATCATTGCGATAAAGGAAAGGCT
ATCGTTCAAGATGCCTCTGCCGACAGTGGTCCCAAAGATGGACCCCCACCCACGAGGAGCATCGTGGAAA
AAGAAGACGTTCCAACCACGTCTTCAAAGCAAGTGGATTGATGTGATATCTCCACTGACGTAAGGGATGA
CGCACAATCCCACTATCCTTCGCAAGACCCTTCCTCTATATAAGGAAGTTCATTTCATTTGGAGAGGACA
CGCTGAAATCACCAGTCTCTCTCTACAAATCTATCTCTCTCGAGCTTTCGCAGATCCGGGGGGCAATGAG
ATATGAAAAAGCCTGAACTCACCGCGACGTCTGTCGAGAAGTTTCTGATCGAAAAGTTCGACAGCGTCTC
CGACCTGATGCAGCTCTCGGAGGGCGAAGAATCTCGTGCTTTCAGCTTCGATGTAGGAGGGCGTGGATAT
GTCCTGCGGGTAAATAGCTGCGCCGATGGTTTCTACAAAGATCGTTATGTTTATCGGCACTTTGCATCGG
CCGCGCTCCCGATTCCGGAAGTGCTTGACATTGGGGAGTTTAGCGAGAGCCTGACCTATTGCATCTCCCG
CCGTTCACAGGGTGTCACGTTGCAAGACCTGCCTGAAACCGAACTGCCCGCTGTTCTACAACCGGTCGCG
GAGGCTATGGATGCGATCGCTGCGGCCGATCTTAGCCAGACGAGCGGGTTCGGCCCATTCGGACCGCAAG
GAATCGGTCAATACACTACATGGCGTGATTTCATATGCGCGATTGCTGATCCCCATGTGTATCACTGGCA
AACTGTGATGGACGACACCGTCAGTGCGTCCGTCGCGCAGGCTCTCGATGAGCTGATGCTTTGGGCCGAG
GACTGCCCCGAAGTCCGGCACCTCGTGCACGCGGATTTCGGCTCCAACAATGTCCTGACGGACAATGGCC
GCATAACAGCGGTCATTGACTGGAGCGAGGCGATGTTCGGGGATTCCCAATACGAGGTCGCCAACATCTT
CTTCTGGAGGCCGTGGTTGGCTTGTATGGAGCAGCAGACGCGCTACTTCGAGCGGAGGCATCCGGAGCTT
GCAGGATCGCCACGACTCCGGGCGTATATGCTCCGCATTGGTCTTGACCAACTCTATCAGAGCTTGGTTG
ACGGCAATTTCGATGATGCAGCTTGGGCGCAGGGTCGATGCGACGCAATCGTCCGATCCGGAGCCGGGAC
TGTCGGGCGTACACAAATCGCCCGCAGAAGCGCGGCCGTCTGGACCGATGGCTGTGTAGAAGTACTCGCC
GATAGTGGAAACCGACGCCCCAGCACTCGTCCGAGGGCAAAGAAATAGAGTAGATGCCGACCGGGATCTG
TCGATCGACAAGCTCGAGTTTCTCCATAATAATGTGTGAGTAGTTCCCAGATAAGGGAATTAGGGTTCCT
ATAGGGTTTCGCTCATGTGTTGAGCATATAAGAAACCCTTAGTATGTATTTGTATTTGTAAAATACTTCT
ATCAATAAAATTTCTAATTCCTAAAACCAAAATCCAGTACTAAAATCCAGATCCCCCGAATTAATTCGGC
GTTAATTCAGTACATTAAAAACGTCCGCAATGTGTTATTAAGTTGTCTAAGCGTCAATTTGTTTACACCA
CAATATATCCTGCCACCAGCCAGCCAACAGCTCCCCGACCGGCAGCTCGGCACAAAATCACCACTCGATA
CAGGCAGCCCATCAGTCCGGGACGGCGTCAGCGGGAGAGCCGTTGTAAGGCGGCAGACTTTGCTCATGTT
ACCGATGCTATTCGGAAGAACGGCAACTAAGCTGCCGGGTTTGAAACACGGATGATCTCGCGGAGGGTAG
CATGTTGATTGTAACGATGACAGAGCGTTGCTGCCTGTGATCACCGCGGTTTCAAAATCGGCTCCGTCGA
TACTATGTTATACGCCAACTTTGAAAACAACTTTGAAAAAGCTGTTTTCTGGTATTTAAGGTTTTAGAAT
GCAAGGAACAGTGAATTGGAGTTCGTCTTGTTATAATTAGCTTCTTGGGGTATCTTTAAATACTGTAGAA
AAGAGGAAGGAAATAATAAATGGCTAAAATGAGAATATCACCGGAATTGAAAAAACTGATCGAAAAATAC
CGCTGCGTAAAAGATACGGAAGGAATGTCTCCTGCTAAGGTATATAAGCTGGTGGGAGAAAATGAAAACC
TATATTTAAAAATGACGGACAGCCGGTATAAAGGGACCACCTATGATGTGGAACGGGAAAAGGACATGAT
GCTATGGCTGGAAGGAAAGCTGCCTGTTCCAAAGGTCCTGCACTTTGAACGGCATGATGGCTGGAGCAAT
CTGCTCATGAGTGAGGCCGATGGCGTCCTTTGCTCGGAAGAGTATGAAGATGAACAAAGCCCTGAAAAGA
TTATCGAGCTGTATGCGGAGTGCATCAGGCTCTTTCACTCCATCGACATATCGGATTGTCCCTATACGAA
TAGCTTAGACAGCCGCTTAGCCGAATTGGATTACTTACTGAATAACGATCTGGCCGATGTGGATTGCGAA
AACTGGGAAGAAGACACTCCATTTAAAGATCCGCGCGAGCTGTATGATTTTTTAAAGACGGAAAAGCCCG
AAGAGGAACTTGTCTTTTCCCACGGCGACCTGGGAGACAGCAACATCTTTGTGAAAGATGGCAAAGTAAG
TGGCTTTATTGATCTTGGGAGAAGCGGCAGGGCGGACAAGTGGTATGACATTGCCTTCTGCGTCCGGTCG
ATCAGGGAGGATATCGGGGAAGAACAGTATGTCGAGCTATTTTTTGACTTACTGGGGATCAAGCCTGATT
GGGAGAAAATAAAATATTATATTTTACTGGATGAATTGTTTTAGTACCTAGAATGCATGACCAAAATCCC
TTAACGTGAGTTTTCGTTCCACTGAGCGTCAGACCCCGTAGAAAAGATCAAAGGATCTTCTTGAGATCCT
TTTTTTCTGCGCGTAATCTGCTGCTTGCAAACAAAAAAACCACCGCTACCAGCGGTGGTTTGTTTGCCGG
ATCAAGAGCTACCAACTCTTTTTCCGAAGGTAACTGGCTTCAGCAGAGCGCAGATACCAAATACTGTCCT
TCTAGTGTAGCCGTAGTTAGGCCACCACTTCAAGAACTCTGTAGCACCGCCTACATACCTCGCTCTGCTA
ATCCTGTTACCAGTGGCTGCTGCCAGTGGCGATAAGTCGTGTCTTACCGGGTTGGACTCAAGACGATAGT
TACCGGATAAGGCGCAGCGGTCGGGCTGAACGGGGGGTTCGTGCACACAGCCCAGCTTGGAGCGAACGAC
CTACACCGAACTGAGATACCTACAGCGTGAGCTATGAGAAAGCGCCACGCTTCCCGAAGGGAGAAAGGCG
GACAGGTATCCGGTAAGCGGCAGGGTCGGAACAGGAGAGCGCACGAGGGAGCTTCCAGGGGGAAACGCCT
GGTATCTTTATAGTCCTGTCGGGTTTCGCCACCTCTGACTTGAGCGTCGATTTTTGTGATGCTCGTCAGG
GGGGCGGAGCCTATGGAAAAACGCCAGCAACGCGGCCTTTTTACGGTTCCTGGCCTTTTGCTGGCCTTTT
GCTCACATGTTCTTTCCTGCGTTATCCCCTGATTCTGTGGATAACCGTATTACCGCCTTTGAGTGAGCTG
ATACCGCTCGCCGCAGCCGAACGACCGAGCGCAGCGAGTCAGTGAGCGAGGAAGCGGAAGAGCGCCTGAT
GCGGTATTTTCTCCTTACGCATCTGTGCGGTATTTCACACCGCATATGGTGCACTCTCAGTACAATCTGC
TCTGATGCCGCATAGTTAAGCCAGTATACACTCCGCTATCGCTACGTGACTGGGTCATGGCTGCGCCCCG
ACACCCGCCAACACCCGCTGACGCGCCCTGACGGGCTTGTCTGCTCCCGGCATCCGCTTACAGACAAGCT
GTGACCGTCTCCGGGAGCTGCATGTGTCAGAGGTTTTCACCGTCATCACCGAAACGCGCGAGGCAGGGTG
CCTTGATGTGGGCGCCGGCGGTCGAGTGGCGACGGCGCGGCTTGTCCGCGCCCTGGTAGATTGCCTGGCC
GTAGGCCAGCCATTTTTGAGCGGCCAGCGGCCGCGATAGGCCGACGCGAAGCGGCGGGGCGTAGGGAGCG
CAGCGACCGAAGGGTAGGCGCTTTTTGCAGCTCTTCGGCTGTGCGCTGGCCAGACAGTTATGCACAGGCC
AGGCGGGTTTTAAGAGTTTTAATAAGTTTTAAAGAGTTTTAGGCGGAAAAATCGCCTTTTTTCTCTTTTA
TATCAGTCACTTACATGTGTGACCGGTTCCCAATGTACGGCTTTGGGTTCCCAATGTACGGGTTCCGGTT
CCCAATGTACGGCTTTGGGTTCCCAATGTACGTGCTATCCACAGGAAAGAGACCTTTTCGACCTTTTTCC
CCTGCTAGGGCAATTTGCCCTAGCATCTGCTCCGTACATTAGGAACCGGCGGATGCTTCGCCCTCGATCA
GGTTGCGGTAGCGCATGACTAGGATCGGGCCAGCCTGCCCCGCCTCCTCCTTCAAATCGTACTCCGGCAG
GTCATTTGACCCGATCAGCTTGCGCACGGTGAAACAGAACTTCTTGAACTCTCCGGCGCTGCCACTGCGT
TCGTAGATCGTCTTGAACAACCATCTGGCTTCTGCCTTGCCTGCGGCGCGGCGTGCCAGGCGGTAGAGAA
AACGGCCGATGCCGGGATCGATCAAAAAGTAATCGGGGTGAACCGTCAGCACGTCCGGGTTCTTGCCTTC
TGTGATCTCGCGGTACATCCAATCAGCTAGCTCGATCTCGATGTACTCCGGCCGCCCGGTTTCGCTCTTT
ACGATCTTGTAGCGGCTAATCAAGGCTTCACCCTCGGATACCGTCACCAGGCGGCCGTTCTTGGCCTTCT
TCGTACGCTGCATGGCAACGTGCGTGGTGTTTAACCGAATGCAGGTTTCTACCAGGTCGTCTTTCTGCTT
TCCGCCATCGGCTCGCCGGCAGAACTTGAGTACGTCCGCAACGTGTGGACGGAACACGCGGCCGGGCTTG
TCTCCCTTCCCTTCCCGGTATCGGTTCATGGATTCGGTTAGATGGGAAACCGCCATCAGTACCAGGTCGT
AATCCCACACACTGGCCATGCCGGCCGGCCCTGCGGAAACCTCTACGTGCCCGTCTGGAAGCTCGTAGCG
GATCACCTCGCCAGCTCGTCGGTCACGCTTCGACAGACGGAAAACGGCCACGTCCATGATGCTGCGACTA
TCGCGGGTGCCCACGTCATAGAGCATCGGAACGAAAAAATCTGGTTGCTCGTCGCCCTTGGGCGGCTTCC
TAATCGACGGCGCACCGGCTGCCGGCGGTTGCCGGGATTCTTTGCGGATTCGATCAGCGGCCGCTTGCCA
CGATTCACCGGGGCGTGCTTCTGCCTCGATGCGTTGCCGCTGGGCGGCCTGCGCGGCCTTCAACTTCTCC
ACCAGGTCATCACCCAGCGCCGCGCCGATTTGTACCGGGCCGGATGGTTTGCGACCGCTCACGCCGATTC
CTCGGGCTTGGGGGTTCCAGTGCCATTGCAGGGCCGGCAGGCAACCCAGCCGCTTACGCCTGGCCAACCG
CCCGTTCCTCCACACATGGGGCATTCCACGGCGTCGGTGCCTGGTTGTTCTTGATTTTCCATGCCGCCTC
CTTTAGCCGCTAAAATTCATCTACTCATTTATTCATTTGCTCATTTACTCTGGTAGCTGCGCGATGTATT
CAGATAGCAGCTCGGTAATGGTCTTGCCTTGGCGTACCGCGTACATCTTCAGCTTGGTGTGATCCTCCGC
CGGCAACTGAAAGTTGACCCGCTTCATGGCTGGCGTGTCTGCCAGGCTGGCCAACGTTGCAGCCTTGCTG
CTGCGTGCGCTCGGACGGCCGGCACTTAGCGTGTTTGTGCTTTTGCTCATTTTCTCTTTACCTCATTAAC
TCAAATGAGTTTTGATTTAATTTCAGCGGCCAGCGCCTGGACCTCGCGGGCAGCGTCGCCCTCGGGTTCT
GATTCAAGAACGGTTGTGCCGGCGGCGGCAGTGCCTGGGTAGCTCACGCGCTGCGTGATACGGGACTCAA
GAATGGGCAGCTCGTACCCGGCCAGCGCCTCGGCAACCTCACCGCCGATGCGCGTGCCTTTGATCGCCCG
CGACACGACAAAGGCCGCTTGTAGCCTTCCATCCGTGACCTCAATGCGCTGCTTAACCAGCTCCACCAGG
TCGGCGGTGGCCCATATGTCGTAAGGGCTTGGCTGCACCGGAATCAGCACGAAGTCGGCTGCCTTGATCG
CGGACACAGCCAAGTCCGCCGCCTGGGGCGCTCCGTCGATCACTACGAAGTCGCGCCGGCCGATGGCCTT
CACGTCGCGGTCAATCGTCGGGCGGTCGATGCCGACAACGGTTAGCGGTTGATCTTCCCGCACGGCCGCC
CAATCGCGGGCACTGCCCTGGGGATCGGAATCGACTAACAGAACATCGGCCCCGGCGAGTTGCAGGGCGC
GGGCTAGATGGGTTGCGATGGTCGTCTTGCCTGACCCGCCTTTCTGGTTAAGTACAGCGATAACCTTCAT
GCGTTCCCCTTGCGTATTTGTTTATTTACTCATCGCATCATATACGCAGCGACCGCATGACGCAAGCTGT
TTTACTCAAATACACATCACCTTTTTAGACGGCGGCGCTCGGTTTCTTCAGCGGCCAAGCTGGCCGGCCA
GGCCGCCAGCTTGGCATCAGACAAACCGGCCAGGATTTCATGCAGCCGCACGGTTGAGACGTGCGCGGGC
GGCTCGAACACGTACCCGGCCGCGATCATCTCCGCCTCGATCTCTTCGGTAATGAAAAACGGTTCGTCCT
GGCCGTCCTGGTGCGGTTTCATGCTTGTTCCTCTTGGCGTTCATTCTCGGCGGCCGCCAGGGCGTCGGCC
TCGGTCAATGCGTCCTCACGGAAGGCACCGCGCCGCCTGGCCTCGGTGGGCGTCACTTCCTCGCTGCGCT
CAAGTGCGCGGTACAGGGTCGAGCGATGCACGCCAAGCAGTGCAGCCGCCTCTTTCACGGTGCGGCCTTC
CTGGTCGATCAGCTCGCGGGCGTGCGCGATCTGTGCCGGGGTGAGGGTAGGGCGGGGGCCAAACTTCACG
CCTCGGGCCTTGGCGGCCTCGCGCCCGCTCCGGGTGCGGTCGATGATTAGGGAACGCTCGAACTCGGCAA
TGCCGGCGAACACGGTCAACACCATGCGGCCGGCCGGCGTGGTGGTGTCGGCCCACGGCTCTGCCAGGCT
ACGCAGGCCCGCGCCGGCCTCCTGGATGCGCTCGGCAATGTCCAGTAGGTCGCGGGTGCTGCGGGCCAGG
CGGTCTAGCCTGGTCACTGTCACAACGTCGCCAGGGCGTAGGTGGTCAAGCATCCTGGCCAGCTCCGGGC
GGTCGCGCCTGGTGCCGGTGATCTTCTCGGAAAACAGCTTGGTGCAGCCGGCCGCGTGCAGTTCGGCCCG
TTGGTTGGTCAAGTCCTGGTCGTCGGTGCTGACGCGGGCATAGCCCAGCAGGCCAGCGGCGGCGCTCTTG
TTCATGGCGTAATGTCTCCGGTTCTAGTCGCAAGTATTCTACTTTATGCGACTAAAACACGCGACAAGAA
AACGCCAGGAAAAGGGCAGGGCGGCAGCCTGTCGCGTAACTTAGGACTTGTGCGACATGTCGTTTTCAGA
AGACGGCTGCACTGAACGTCAGAAGCCGACTGCACTATAGCAGCGGAGGGGTTGGATCAAAGTACTTTGA
TCCCGAGGGGAACCCTGTGGTTGGCATGCACATACAAATGGACGAACGGATAAACCTTTTCACGCCCTTT
TAAATATCCGATTATTCTAATAAACGCTCTTTTCTCTTAGGTTTACCCGCCAATATATCCTGTCAAACAC
TGATAGTT
Features (pLannotate 1.2.2; 24 found; start..end, strand, type, name):
     53..207     -  CDS            lacZα (fragment): LacZα fragment of β-galactosidase; lacZ fragment
    210..239     -  misc_feature   MCS (fragment): pUC18/19 multiple cloning site
    724..1065    +  promoter       CaMV 35S promoter: strong constitutive promoter from cauliflower mosaic virus
   1068..1125    +  5'UTR          AtADH 5'-UTR: translational enhancer from the 5'-UTR of the Arabidopsis thaliana alcohol dehydrogenase gene (Sugio et al., 2008
   1132..1809    +  CDS            mNeonGreen: mNeonGreen is a basic (constitutively fluorescent) green/yellow fluorescent protein published in 2013, derived from Branchiostoma lanceolatum. It is reported to be a very rapidly-maturing monomer with moderate acid sensitivity.
   1816..2316    +  CDS            Nluc: NanoLuc® luciferase human codon-optimized
   2324..2572    +  terminator     HSP terminator: efficient transcription terminator from the Arabidopsis thaliana heat shock protein 18.2 gene (Nagaya et al., 2010)
   3247..3269    -  protein_bind   lac operator (fragment): The lac repressor binds to the lac operator to inhibit transcription in E. coli. This inhibition can be relieved by adding lactose or isopropyl-β-D-thiogalactopyranoside (IPTG). lac repressor encoded by lacI
   3273..3303    -  promoter       lac promoter: promoter for the E. coli lac operon
   3318..3339    -  protein_bind   CAP binding site: CAP binding activates transcription in the presence of cAMP. E. coli catabolite activator protein
   3352..3440    -  CDS            lacI (fragment): lac repressor; lacI; The lac repressor binds to the lac operator to inhibit transcription in E. coli. This inhibition can be relieved by adding lactose or isopropyl-β-D-thiogalactopyranoside (IPTG).
   3530..4206    +  promoter       CaMV 35S promoter (enhanced): cauliflower mosaic virus 35S promoter with a duplicated enhancer region
   4273..5298    +  CDS            HygR: hygromycin B phosphotransferase confers resistance to hygromycin
   5339..5513    +  polyA_signal   CaMV poly(A) signal: cauliflower mosaic virus polyadenylation signal
   5591..5615    -  misc_feature   LB T-DNA repeat: left border repeat from nopaline C58 T-DNA
   6040..6834    +  CDS            KanR: aminoglycoside phosphotransferase; aphA-3; confers resistance to kanamycin
   6921..7509    +  rep_origin     ori: high-copy-number ColE1/pMB1/pBR322/pUC origin of replication
   7695..7835    -  misc_feature   bom: basis of mobility region from pBR322
   7937..7976    -  CDS            rop (fragment): Rop protein, which maintains plasmids at low copy number; rop
   8179..8373    -  rep_origin     pVS1 oriV: origin of replication for the Pseudomonas plasmid pVS1 (Heeb et al., 2000)
   8439..9512    -  CDS            pVS1 RepA: replication protein from the Pseudomonas plasmid pVS1 (Heeb et al., 2000)
   9941..10570   -  CDS            pVS1 StaA: stability protein from the Pseudomonas plasmid pVS1 (Heeb et al., 2000)
  11130..11531   -  CDS            Y4CG_SINFN (fragment): Protein inferred from homology: Swiss-Prot protein existence level 3. From Sinorhizobium fredii (strain NBRC 101917 / NGR234).
  11871..11895   -  misc_feature   RB T-DNA repeat: right border repeat from nopaline C58 T-DNA
