[The description below was written by a language model from this plasmid's Addgene catalogue record and pLannotate feature annotations shown in this document.]
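Description:
35S::GeNL/pCAMBIA1301 is a plant binary expression vector built on the pCAMBIA1301 backbone for Agrobacterium-mediated transformation of Arabidopsis thaliana. It carries a ColE1/pBR322-type origin with a bom site for propagation in E. coli. The pVS1 oriV, RepA and StaA functions provide replication and stable maintenance in Agrobacterium. Bacterial selection is by kanamycin (aphA-3). Between the nopaline-type left and right T-DNA border repeats lies the DNA transferred to the plant. This includes a hygromycin phosphotransferase gene driven by an enhanced CaMV 35S promoter and ended by the CaMV poly(A) signal, which allows selection of transformed plants.

The payload is Green-enhanced Nano-lantern (GeNL), a fusion of the green fluorescent protein mNeonGreen to NanoLuc luciferase. In this fusion, energy from the luciferase reaction is transferred to mNeonGreen. Expression is driven by the CaMV 35S promoter, followed by the Arabidopsis ADH 5′-UTR translational enhancer, and terminated by the Arabidopsis HSP18.2 terminator. Remnants of the pUC-type lacZα/MCS region flank the cassette. No GUS reporter from the parental backbone is annotated. The record states that the GeNL coding region was amplified from a mammalian expression plasmid and inserted by restriction cloning. The catalogue lists Arabidopsis as the insert species, but the annotated components come from a lancelet-derived fluorescent protein and an engineered luciferase.

The construct is intended for constitutive expression of GeNL as a bioluminescent ratiometric pH indicator, applied to measuring the pH of root apoplastic fluid. The catalogue gives a total size of about 14.8 kb, whereas the sequenced record behind the feature table is about 11.9 kb. The record does not explain this discrepancy.
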