Addgene plasmid #190070: 35S::GeNL/pCAMBIA1301
Purpose: Expressing bioluminescent pH indicator-GeNL- in Arabidopsis thaliana
Depositing lab: Takeharu Nagai. Depositing organization: The University of Osaka. Publication: Application of Green enhanced Nano-lantern as a bioluminescent ratiometric indicator for measurement of Arabidopsis thaliana root apoplastic fluid pH. Tran Q, Osabe K, Entani T, Wazawa T, Hattori M, Nagai T. Plant Cell Environ. 2022 Jul 21. doi: 10.1111/pce.14404. PubMed 35864560.
Backbone
  Vector backbone: pCambia1301
  Backbone size w/o insert (bp): 11849
  Total vector size (bp): 14799
  Vector type: Plant Expression
  Selectable markers: Hygromycin
Growth in bacteria
  Bacterial resistance: Kanamycin, 50 μg/mL
  Growth temperature: 37°C
  Growth strain: DH5alpha
  Copy number: Unknown
Gene/Insert
  Gene/Insert name: Green-enhanced Nano-lantern
  Species: A. thaliana (mustard weed)
  Insert size (bp): 1185
  Promoter: CaMV 35S
  Cloning method: Restriction Enzyme; 5′ cloning site EcoT22I (not destroyed); 3′ cloning site SacI (not destroyed)
  Sequencing primers: 5′ GCAATGCATATGGTGTCCAAGGGCG; 3′ CATGGAGCTCTTACGCCAGAATGCGTTCGC
Resource information
  A portion of this plasmid was derived from a plasmid made by: GeNL was amplified from GeNL/pcDNA3 (Suzuki et al., 2016), Addgene #85200.
Terms and licenses: Academic/Nonprofit Terms; Industry Terms: Not Available to Industry
How to cite: 35S::GeNL/pCAMBIA1301 was a gift from Takeharu Nagai (Addgene plasmid # 190070 ; http://n2t.net/addgene:190070 ; RRID:Addgene_190070)
