>Addgene plasmid #190070 | 35S::GeNL/pCAMBIA1301 | depositor partial sequence | sequence record 368029 | GeNL encoded region
ATGGTGTCCAAGGGCGAAGAGGACAACATGGCCAGCCTGCCTGCCACCCACGAGCTGCACATCTTCGGCA
GCATCAACGGCGTGGACTTCGACATGGTGGGACAGGGCACCGGCAACCCCAACGACGGCTACGAGGAACT
GAACCTGAAGTCCACAAAGGGCGACCTGCAGTTCAGCCCCTGGATTCTGGTGCCCCACATCGGCTACGGC
TTCCACCAGTACCTGCCCTACCCCGACGGCATGAGCCCTTTCCAGGCCGCTATGGTGGATGGCAGCGGCT
ACCAGGTGCACCGGACCATGCAGTTTGAGGACGGCGCCAGCCTGACCGTGAACTACCGGTACACATACGA
GGGCAGCCACATCAAGGGCGAGGCCCAAGTGAAGGGCACAGGCTTTCCAGCCGACGGCCCCGTGATGACC
AATAGCCTGACAGCCGCCGACTGGTGCAGAAGCAAGAAAACCTACCCCAATGACAAGACCATCATCAGCA
CCTTCAAGTGGTCCTACACCACCGGCAATGGCAAGCGGTACAGAAGCACCGCCCGGACCACCTACACCTT
CGCCAAACCTATGGCCGCCAACTACCTGAAGAACCAGCCTATGTACGTGTTCCGCAAGACCGAGCTGAAG
CACTCCAAGACAGAACTGAACTTCAAAGAGTGGCAGAAAGCCTTCACCGGGTTTGAAGATTTCGTTGGGG
ACTGGCGACAGACAGCCGGCTACAACCTGGACCAAGTCCTTGAACAGGGAGGTGTGTCCAGTTTGTTTCA
GAATCTCGGGGTGTCCGTAACTCCGATCCAAAGGATTGTCCTGAGCGGTGAAAATGGGCTGAAGATCGAC
ATCCATGTCATCATCCCGTATGAAGGTCTGAGCGGCGACCAAATGGGCCAGATCGAAAAAATTTTTAAGG
TGGTGTACCCTGTGGATGATCATCACTTTAAGGTGATCCTGCACTATGGCACACTGGTAATCGACGGGGT
TACGCCGAACATGATCGACTATTTCGGACGGCCGTATGAAGGCATCGCCGTGTTCGACGGCAAAAAGATC
ACTGTAACAGGGACCCTGTGGAACGGCAACAAAATTATCGACGAGCGCCTGATCAACCCCGACGGCTCCC
TGCTGTTCCGAGTAACCATCAACGGAGTGACCGGCTGGCGGCTGTGCGAACGCATTCTGGCGTAA
